>Addgene plasmid #12178 | pIS0 | addgene partial sequence | sequence record 18744 | 12178 with EBV reverse
TTCCGGTAAGACCTTTCGGTACTTCGTCCACAAACACAACTCCTCCGCGCAACTTTTTCGCGGTTGTTAC
TTGACTGGCGACGTAATCCACGATCTCTTTTTCCGTCATCGTCTTTCCGTGCTCCAAAACAACAACGGCG
GCGGGAAGTTCACCGGCGTCATCGTCGGGAAGACCTGCGACACCTGCGTCGAAGATGTTGGGGTGTTGGA
GCAAGATGGATTCCAATTCAGCGGGAGCCACCTGATAGCCTTTGTACTTAATCAGAGACTTCAGGCGGTC
AACGATGAAGAAGTGTTCGTCTTCGTCCCAGTAAGCTATGTCTCCAGAATGTAGCCATCCATCCTTGTCA
ATCAAGGCGTTGGTCGCTTCCGGATTGTTTACATAACCGGACATAATCATAGGACCTCTCACACACAGTT
CGCCTCTTTGATTAACGCCCAGCGTTTTCCCGGTATCCAGATCCACAACCTTCGCTTCAAAAAATGGAAC
AACTTTACCGACCGCGCCCGGTTTATCATCCCCCTCGGGTGTAATCAGAATAGCTGATGTAGTCTCAGTG
AGCCCATATCCTTGCCTGATACCT
