[The description below was written by a language model from this plasmid's Addgene catalogue record.]
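Description:
pIS0 is an empty-backbone firefly luciferase reporter vector for mammalian expression, about 5.3 kb in size, built to test how 3'UTR sequences influence gene output. It was derived from the commercial pGL3 Control Vector by inserting a short polylinker containing multiple cloning sites into the XbaI site that lies immediately downstream of the luciferase stop codon. The plasmid is maintained in E. coli as a high-copy construct under ampicillin selection. The record carries no feature table and does not itself list the promoter, polyadenylation signal or origin of replication. The pGL3 Control parent is generally known to drive luciferase from SV40 promoter and enhancer elements, but the entry does not confirm that these are retained in pIS0.

There is no insert in the deposited plasmid. The user clones a 3'UTR segment from a gene of interest into the polylinker by restriction enzyme cloning. The segment then becomes part of the luciferase transcript, between the coding region and the downstream 3' processing signals. Because the luciferase coding sequence is unchanged, differences in luminescence between a UTR-bearing construct and the empty or mutated control reflect post-transcriptional effects of the inserted sequence on mRNA stability or protein production. The associated work concerned microRNA-directed cleavage of a target mRNA, so a typical use is to transfect cultured mammalian cells with pIS0 derivatives carrying candidate microRNA target sites and measure repression. Inserts can be checked by sequencing from a reverse primer site located downstream of the cloning region.
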