Addgene plasmid #12178: pIS0
Purpose: (Empty Backbone) 3'UTR segments of target genes can be inserted into this firefly luciferase reporter to test for their effects on protein production
Depositing lab: David Bartel. Depositing organization: Whitehead Institute for Biomedical Research. Publication: MicroRNA-directed cleavage of HOXB8 mRNA. Yekta S, Shih IH, Bartel DP. Science. 2004 Apr 23. 304(5670):594-6. 10.1126/science.1097434 PubMed 15105502.
Backbone
  Vector backbone: pIS0
  Backbone manufacturer: Bartel Lab
  Backbone size (bp): 5264
  Vector type: Mammalian Expression, Luciferase
Growth in bacteria
  Bacterial resistance: Ampicillin, 100 μg/mL
  Growth temperature: 37°C
  Growth strain: DH5alpha
  Copy number: High Copy
Gene/Insert
  Gene/Insert name: None
  Cloning method: Restriction Enzyme
  Sequencing primers: 5′ n/a; 3′ EBV rev primer (GTGGTTTGTCCAAACTCATC)
Terms and licenses: Academic/Nonprofit Terms; Industry Terms: Not Available to Industry
Depositor comments: The firefly luciferase vector was modified from pGL3 Control Vector (Promega), such that a short sequence containing multiple cloning sites (5'-AGCTCTATACGCGTCTCAAGCTTACTGCTAGC GT-3') was inserted into the XbaI site immediately downstream from the stop codon. 3'UTR segments of target genes can be inserted into this vector to test for their effects on mRNA stability.
How to cite: pIS0 was a gift from David Bartel (Addgene plasmid # 12178 ; http://n2t.net/addgene:12178 ; RRID:Addgene_12178)
