LOCUS       Exported 5265 bp ds-DNA circular SYN 12-MAY-2021
DEFINITION  3'UTR segments of target genes can be inserted into this firefly
            luciferase reporter to test for their effects on protein production.
ACCESSION   .
VERSION     .
KEYWORDS    pIS0
SOURCE      synthetic DNA construct
  ORGANISM  synthetic DNA construct
REFERENCE   1 (bases 1 to 5265)
  AUTHORS   Yekta S, Shih IH, Bartel DP
  TITLE     MicroRNA-directed cleavage of HOXB8 mRNA.
  JOURNAL   Science. 2004 Apr 23. 304(5670):594-6.
  PUBMED    15105502
REFERENCE   2 (bases 1 to 5265)
  AUTHORS   .
  TITLE     Direct Submission
  JOURNAL   Exported May 12, 2021 from SnapGene Server 1.1.58
            http://www.snapgene.com
FEATURES             Location/Qualifiers
     source          1..5265
                     /organism="synthetic DNA construct"
                     /mol_type="other DNA"
     promoter        17..213
                     /label=SV40 promoter
                     /note="SV40 early promoter"
     rep_origin      64..199
                     /label=SV40 ori
                     /note="SV40 origin of replication"
     primer_bind     126..145
                     /label=SV40pro-F
                     /note="SV40 promoter/origin, forward primer"
     regulatory      243..252
                     /regulatory_class="other"
                     /note="vertebrate consensus sequence for strong initiation
                     of translation (Kozak, 1987)"
     CDS             249..1901
                     /codon_start=1
                     /gene="luc+"
                     /product="firefly luciferase"
                     /label=luciferase
                     /note="enhanced luc+ version of the luciferase gene"
                     /translation="MEDAKNIKKGPAPFYPLEDGTAGEQLHKAMKRYALVPGTIAFTDA
                     HIEVDITYAEYFEMSVRLAEAMKRYGLNTNHRIVVCSENSLQFFMPVLGALFIGVAVAP
                     ANDIYNERELLNSMGISQPTVVFVSKKGLQKILNVQKKLPIIQKIIIMDSKTDYQGFQS
                     MYTFVTSHLPPGFNEYDFVPESFDRDKTIALIMNSSGSTGLPKGVALPHRTACVRFSHA
                     RDPIFGNQIIPDTAILSVVPFHHGFGMFTTLGYLICGFRVVLMYRFEEELFLRSLQDYK
                     IQSALLVPTLFSFFAKSTLIDKYDLSNLHEIASGGAPLSKEVGEAVAKRFHLPGIRQGY
                     GLTETTSAILITPEGDDKPGAVGKVVPFFEAKVVDLDTGKTLGVNQRGELCVRGPMIMS
                     GYVNNPEATNALIDKDGWLHSGDIAYWDEDEHFFIVDRLKSLIKYKGYQVAPAELESIL
                     LQHPNIFDAGVAGLPDDDAGELPAAVVVLEHGKTMTEKEIVDYVASQVTTAKKLRGGVV
                     FVDEVPKGLTGKLDARKIREILIKAKKGGKIAV"
     primer_bind     complement(315..333)
                     /label=LucNrev
                     /note="Firefly luciferase, reverse primer"
     polyA_signal    1982..2103
                     /label=SV40 poly(A) signal
                     /note="SV40 polyadenylation signal"
     primer_bind     complement(1993..2012)
                     /label=EBV-rev
                     /note="SV40 polyA terminator, reverse primer"
     primer_bind     2047..2066
                     /label=SV40pA-R
                     /note="SV40 polyA, reverse primer"
     primer_bind     2425..2445
                     /label=pBABE 3'
                     /note="SV40 enhancer, reverse primer for pBABE vectors"
     primer_bind     complement(2597..2614)
                     /label=L4440
                     /note="L4440 vector, forward primer"
     rep_origin      complement(2768..3356)
                     /direction=LEFT
                     /label=ori
                     /note="high-copy-number ColE1/pMB1/pBR322/pUC origin of
                     replication"
     primer_bind     complement(2848..2867)
                     /label=pBR322ori-F
                     /note="pBR322 origin, forward primer"
     CDS             complement(3527..4387)
                     /codon_start=1
                     /gene="bla"
                     /product="beta-lactamase"
                     /label=AmpR
                     /note="confers resistance to ampicillin, carbenicillin, and
                     related antibiotics"
                     /translation="MSIQHFRVALIPFFAAFCLPVFAHPETLVKVKDAEDQLGARVGYI
                     ELDLNSGKILESFRPEERFPMMSTFKVLLCGAVLSRIDAGQEQLGRRIHYSQNDLVEYS
                     PVTEKHLTDGMTVRELCSAAITMSDNTAANLLLTTIGGPKELTAFLHNMGDHVTRLDRW
                     EPELNEAIPNDERDTTMPVAMATTLRKLLTGELLTLASRQQLIDWMEADKVAGPLLRSA
                     LPAGWFIADKSGAGERGSRGIIAALGPDGKPSRIVVIYTTGSQATMDERNRQIAEIGAS
                     LIKHW"
     primer_bind     4150..4169
                     /label=Amp-R
                     /note="Ampicillin resistance gene, reverse primer"
     promoter        complement(4388..4492)
                     /gene="bla"
                     /label=AmpR promoter
     rep_origin      4519..4974
                     /direction=RIGHT
                     /label=f1 ori
                     /note="f1 bacteriophage origin of replication; arrow
                     indicates direction of (+) strand synthesis"
     primer_bind     complement(4606..4625)
                     /label=F1ori-R
                     /note="F1 origin, reverse primer"
     primer_bind     4816..4837
                     /label=F1ori-F
                     /note="F1 origin, forward primer"
     polyA_signal    5105..5153
                     /note="synthetic polyadenylation signal"
     misc_feature    5167..5258
                     /label=pause site
                     /note="RNA polymerase II transcriptional pause signal from
                     the human alpha-2 globin gene"
     primer_bind     5207..5226
                     /label=RVprimer3
                     /note="pGL3 vector, forward primer"
ORIGIN
        1 gtcgagatct gcgatctgca tctcaattag tcagcaacca tagtcccgcc cctaactccg
       61 cccatcccgc ccctaactcc gcccagttcc gcccattctc cgccccatcg ctgactaatt
      121 ttttttattt atgcagaggc cgaggccgcc tcggcctctg agctattcca gaagtagtga
      181 ggaggctttt ttggaggcct aggcttttgc aaaaagcttg gcattccggt actgttggta
      241 aagccaccat ggaagacgcc aaaaacataa agaaaggccc ggcgccattc tatccgctgg
      301 aagatggaac cgctggagag caactgcata aggctatgaa gagatacgcc ctggttcctg
      361 gaacaattgc ttttacagat gcacatatcg aggtggacat cacttacgct gagtacttcg
      421 aaatgtccgt tcggttggca gaagctatga aacgatatgg gctgaataca aatcacagaa
      481 tcgtcgtatg cagtgaaaac tctcttcaat tctttatgcc ggtgttgggc gcgttattta
      541 tcggagttgc agttgcgccc gcgaacgaca tttataatga acgtgaattg ctcaacagta
      601 tgggcatttc gcagcctacc gtggtgttcg tttccaaaaa ggggttgcaa aaaattttga
      661 acgtgcaaaa aaagctccca atcatccaaa aaattattat catggattct aaaacggatt
      721 accagggatt tcagtcgatg tacacgttcg tcacatctca tctacctccc ggttttaatg
      781 aatacgattt tgtgccagag tccttcgata gggacaagac aattgcactg atcatgaact
      841 cctctggatc tactggtctg cctaaaggtg tcgctctgcc tcatagaact gcctgcgtga
      901 gattctcgca tgccagagat cctatttttg gcaatcaaat cattccggat actgcgattt
      961 taagtgttgt tccattccat cacggttttg gaatgtttac tacactcgga tatttgatat
     1021 gtggatttcg agtcgtctta atgtatagat ttgaagaaga gctgtttctg aggagccttc
     1081 aggattacaa gattcaaagt gcgctgctgg tgccaaccct attctccttc ttcgccaaaa
     1141 gcactctgat tgacaaatac gatttatcta atttacacga aattgcttct ggtggcgctc
     1201 ccctctctaa ggaagtcggg gaagcggttg ccaagaggtt ccatctgcca ggtatcaggc
     1261 aaggatatgg gctcactgag actacatcag ctattctgat tacacccgag ggggatgata
     1321 aaccgggcgc ggtcggtaaa gttgttccat tttttgaagc gaaggttgtg gatctggata
     1381 ccgggaaaac gctgggcgtt aatcaaagag gcgaactgtg tgtgagaggt cctatgatta
     1441 tgtccggtta tgtaaacaat ccggaagcga ccaacgcctt gattgacaag gatggatggc
     1501 tacattctgg agacatagct tactgggacg aagacgaaca cttcttcatc gttgaccgcc
     1561 tgaagtctct gattaagtac aaaggctatc aggtggctcc cgctgaattg gaatccatct
     1621 tgctccaaca ccccaacatc ttcgacgcag gtgtcgcagg tcttcccgac gatgacgccg
     1681 gtgaacttcc cgccgccgtt gttgttttgg agcacggaaa gacgatgacg gaaaaagaga
     1741 tcgtggatta cgtcgccagt caagtaacaa ccgcgaaaaa gttgcgcgga ggagttgtgt
     1801 ttgtggacga agtaccgaaa ggtcttaccg gaaaactcga cgcaagaaaa atcagagaga
     1861 tcctcataaa ggccaagaag ggcggaaaga tcgccgtgta attctaggag ctctatacgc
     1921 gtctcaagct tactgctagc gttctagagt cggggcggcc ggccgcttcg agcagacatg
     1981 ataagataca ttgatgagtt tggacaaacc acaactagaa tgcagtgaaa aaaatgcttt
     2041 atttgtgaaa tttgtgatgc tattgcttta tttgtaacca ttataagctg caataaacaa
     2101 gttaacaaca acaattgcat tcattttatg tttcaggttc agggggaggt gtgggaggtt
     2161 ttttaaagca agtaaaacct ctacaaatgt ggtaaaatcg ataaggatct gaacgatgga
     2221 gcggagaatg ggcggaactg ggcggagtta ggggcgggat gggcggagtt aggggcggga
     2281 ctatggttgc tgactaattg agatgcatgc tttgcatact tctgcctgct ggggagcctg
     2341 gggactttcc acacctggtt gctgactaat tgagatgcat gctttgcata cttctgcctg
     2401 ctggggagcc tggggacttt ccacacccta actgacacac attccacagc ggatccgtcg
     2461 accgatgccc ttgagagcct tcaacccagt cagctccttc cggtgggcgc ggggcatgac
     2521 tatcgtcgcc gcacttatga ctgtcttctt tatcatgcaa ctcgtaggac aggtgccggc
     2581 agcgctcttc cgcttcctcg ctcactgact cgctgcgctc ggtcgttcgg ctgcggcgag
     2641 cggtatcagc tcactcaaag gcggtaatac ggttatccac agaatcaggg gataacgcag
     2701 gaaagaacat gtgagcaaaa ggccagcaaa aggccaggaa ccgtaaaaag gccgcgttgc
     2761 tggcgttttt ccataggctc cgcccccctg acgagcatca caaaaatcga cgctcaagtc
     2821 agaggtggcg aaacccgaca ggactataaa gataccaggc gtttccccct ggaagctccc
     2881 tcgtgcgctc tcctgttccg accctgccgc ttaccggata cctgtccgcc tttctccctt
     2941 cgggaagcgt ggcgctttct catagctcac gctgtaggta tctcagttcg gtgtaggtcg
     3001 ttcgctccaa gctgggctgt gtgcacgaac cccccgttca gcccgaccgc tgcgccttat
     3061 ccggtaacta tcgtcttgag tccaacccgg taagacacga cttatcgcca ctggcagcag
     3121 ccactggtaa caggattagc agagcgaggt atgtaggcgg tgctacagag ttcttgaagt
     3181 ggtggcctaa ctacggctac actagaagaa cagtatttgg tatctgcgct ctgctgaagc
     3241 cagttacctt cggaaaaaga gttggtagct cttgatccgg caaacaaacc accgctggta
     3301 gcggtggttt ttttgtttgc aagcagcaga ttacgcgcag aaaaaaagga tctcaagaag
     3361 atcctttgat cttttctacg gggtctgacg ctcagtggaa cgaaaactca cgttaaggga
     3421 ttttggtcat gagattatca aaaaggatct tcacctagat ccttttaaat taaaaatgaa
     3481 gttttaaatc aatctaaagt atatatgagt aaacttggtc tgacagttac caatgcttaa
     3541 tcagtgaggc acctatctca gcgatctgtc tatttcgttc atccatagtt gcctgactcc
     3601 ccgtcgtgta gataactacg atacgggagg gcttaccatc tggccccagt gctgcaatga
     3661 taccgcgaga cccacgctca ccggctccag atttatcagc aataaaccag ccagccggaa
     3721 gggccgagcg cagaagtggt cctgcaactt tatccgcctc catccagtct attaattgtt
     3781 gccgggaagc tagagtaagt agttcgccag ttaatagttt gcgcaacgtt gttgccattg
     3841 ctacaggcat cgtggtgtca cgctcgtcgt ttggtatggc ttcattcagc tccggttccc
     3901 aacgatcaag gcgagttaca tgatccccca tgttgtgcaa aaaagcggtt agctccttcg
     3961 gtcctccgat cgttgtcaga agtaagttgg ccgcagtgtt atcactcatg gttatggcag
     4021 cactgcataa ttctcttact gtcatgccat ccgtaagatg cttttctgtg actggtgagt
     4081 actcaaccaa gtcattctga gaatagtgta tgcggcgacc gagttgctct tgcccggcgt
     4141 caatacggga taataccgcg ccacatagca gaactttaaa agtgctcatc attggaaaac
     4201 gttcttcggg gcgaaaactc tcaaggatct taccgctgtt gagatccagt tcgatgtaac
     4261 ccactcgtgc acccaactga tcttcagcat cttttacttt caccagcgtt tctgggtgag
     4321 caaaaacagg aaggcaaaat gccgcaaaaa agggaataag ggcgacacgg aaatgttgaa
     4381 tactcatact cttccttttt caatattatt gaagcattta tcagggttat tgtctcatga
     4441 gcggatacat atttgaatgt atttagaaaa ataaacaaat aggggttccg cgcacatttc
     4501 cccgaaaagt gccacctgnn nnnnnnnnnn nnnnnnnnnn nnnnnnnnnn nnnnnnnnnn
     4561 nnnnnnnnnn nnnnnnnnnn nnnnnnnnnn nnnnnnnnnn nnnnnnnnnn nnnnnnnnnn
     4621 nnnnnnnnnn nnnnnnnnnn nncnnnnnnn nnnnnnnnnn nnnnnnnnnn nnnnnnnnnn
     4681 nnnnnnnnnn nnnnnnnnnn nnnnnnnnnn nnnnnnnnnn nnnnnnnnnn nnnnannnnn
     4741 nnnnnnnnnn nnnnnnnnnn nnnnnnnnnn nnnnnnnnnn nnnncctttg acgttggagt
     4801 ccacgttctt taatagtgga ctcttgttcc aaactggaac aacactcaac cctatctcgg
     4861 tctattcttt tgatttataa gggattttgc cgatttcggc ctattggtta aaaaatgagc
     4921 tgatttaaca aaaatttaac gcgaatttta acaaaatatt aacgcttaca atttgccatt
     4981 cgccattcag gctgcgcaac tgttgggaag ggcgatcggt gcgggcctct tcgctattac
     5041 gccagcccaa gctaccatga taagtaagta atattaaggt acgggaggta cttggagcgg
     5101 ccgcaataaa atatctttat tttcattaca tctgtgtgtt ggttttttgt gtgaatcgat
     5161 agtactaaca tacgctctcc atcaaaacaa aacgaaacaa aacaaactag caaaataggc
     5221 tgtccccagt gcaagtgcag gtgccagaac atttctctat cgata
//
